>Addgene plasmid #170157 | pBMN-FKBP DD(L106P)-UbK0G75S-sfGFP | addgene full sequence | sequence record 339453 | Addgene NGS Result
TCAGGATCAATTTCCCATTATGCCAGTCATATTAATTACTAGTCAATTAGTTGATTTTTATTTTTGACAT
ATACATGTGAAAGACCCCACCTGTAGGTTTGGCAAGCTAGCTTAAGTAACGCCATTTTGCAAGGCATGGA
AAAATACATAACTGAGAATAGAAAAGTTCAGATCAAGGTCAGGAACAGATGGAACAGCTGAATATGGGCC
AAACAGGATATCTGTGGTAAGCAGTTCCTGCCCCGGCTCAGGGCCAAGAACAGATGGAACAGCTGAATAT
GGGCCAAACAGGATATCTGTGGTAAGCAGTTCCTGCCCCGGCTCAGGGCCAAGAACAGATGGTCCCCAGA
TGCGGTCCAGCCCTCAGCAGTTTCTAGAGAACCATCAGATGTTTCCAGGGTGCCCCAAGGACCTGAAATG
ACCCTGTGCCTTATTTGAACTAACCAATCAGTTCGCTTCTCGCTTCTGTTCGCGCGCTTCTGCTCCCCGA
GCTCAATAAAAGAGCCCACAACCCCTCACTCGGCGCGCCAGTCCTCCGATTGACTGAGTCGCCCGGGTAC
CCGTGTATCCAATAAACCCTCTTGCAGTTGCATCCGACTTGTGGTCTCGCTGTTCCTTGGGAGGGTCTCC
TCTGAGTGATTGACTACCCGTCAGCGGGGGTCTTTCATTTGGGGGCTCGTCCGGGATCGGGAGACCCCTG
CCCAGGGACCACCGACCCACCACCGGGAGGTAAGCTGGCCAGCAACTTATCTGTGTCTGTCCGATTGTCT
AGTGTCTATGACTGATTTTATGCGCCTGCGTCGGTACTAGTTAGCTAACTAGCTCTGTATCTGGCGGACC
CGTGGTGGAACTGACGAGTTCGGAACACCCGGCCGCAACCCTGGGAGACGTCCCATGGACTTCGGGGGCC
GTTTTTGTGGCCCGACCTGAGTCCAAAAATCCCGATCGTTTTGGACTCTTTGGTGCACCCCCCTTAGAGG
AGGGATATGTGGTTCTGGTAGGAGACGAGAACCTAAAACAGTTCCCGCCTCCGTCTGAATTTTTGCTTTC
GGTTTGGGACCGAAGCCGCGCCGCGCGTCTTGTCTGCTGCAGCATCGTTCTGTGTTGTCTCTGTCTGACT
GTGTTTCTGTATTTGTCTGAAAATATGGGCCCGGGCCAGACTGTTACCACTCCCTTAAGTTTGACCTTAG
GTCACTGGAAAGATGTCGAGCGGATCGCTCACAACCAGTCGGTAGATGTCAAGAAGAGACGTTGGGTTAC
CTTCTGCTCTGCAGAATGGCCAACCTTTAACGTCGGATGGCCGCGAGACGGCACCTTTAACCGAGACCTC
ATCACCCAGGTTAAGATCAAGGTCTTTTCACCTGGCCCGCATGGACACCCAGACCAGGTCCCCTACATCG
TGACCTGGGAAGCCTTGGCTTTTGACCCCCCTCCCTGGGTCAAGCCCTTTGTACACCCTAAGCCTCCGCC
TCCTCTTCCTCCATCCGCCCCGTCTCTCCCCCTTGAACCTCCTCGTTCGACCCCGCCTCGATCCTCCCTT
TATCCAGCCCTCACTCCTTCTCTAGGCGCCCCCATATGGCCATATGAGATCTTATATGGGGCACCCCCGC
CCCTTGTAAACTTCCCTGACCCTGACATGACAAGAGTTACTAACAGCCCCTCTCTCCAAGCTCACTTACA
GGCTCTCTACTTAGTCCAGCACGAAGTCTGGAGACCTCTGGCGGCAGCCTACCAAGAACAACTGGACCGA
CCGGTGGTACCTCACCCTTACCGAGTCGGCGACACAGTGTGGGTCCGCCGACACCAGACTAAGAACCTAG
AACCTCGCTGGAAAGGACCTTACACAGTCCTGCTGACCACCCCCACCGCCCTCAAAGTAGACGGCATCGC
AGCTTGGATACACGCCGCCCACGTGAAGGCTGCCGACCCCGGGGGTGGACCATCCTCTAGACTGCCGGAT
CCGCCACCATGGGAGTGCAGGTGGAAACCATCTCCCCAGGAGACGGGCGCACCTTCCCCAAGCGCGGCCA
GACCTGTGTGGTGCACTACACCGGGATGCTTGAAGATGGAAAGAAAGTCGATTCCTCCCGGGACAGAAAC
AAGCCCTTTAAGTTTATGCTAGGCAAGCAGGAGGTGATCCGAGGCTGGGAAGAAGGGGTTGCCCAGATGA
GTGTGGGTCAGAGAGCCAAACTGACTATATCTCCAGATTATGCCTATGGTGCCACTGGGCACCCAGGCAT
CATCCCACCACATGCCACTCTCGTCTTCGATGTGGAGCTTCTAAAACCGGAAACGCGTCAGATCTTCGTC
AGAACGTTAACCGGTAGAACCATAACTCTAGAAGTTGAACCATCCGATACCATCGAAAACGTTAGAGCTA
GAATTCAAGACAGAGAAGGCATTCCACCTGATCAACAAAGATTGATCTTTGCCGGTAGACAGCTCGAGGA
CGGTAGAACGCTGTCTGATTACAACATTCAGAGAGAGTCGACCTTACATCTTGTCTTAAGACTAAGATCC
GGTATGCATAGCAAAGGAGAAGAACTTTTCACTGGAGTTGTCCCAATTCTTGTTGAATTAGATGGTGATG
TTAATGGGCACAAATTTTCTGTCCGTGGAGAGGGTGAAGGTGATGCTACAAACGGAAAACTCACCCTTAA
ATTTATTTGCACTACTGGAAAACTACCTGTTCCGTGGCCAACACTTGTCACTACTCTGACCTATGGTGTT
CAATGCTTTTCCCGTTATCCGGATCACATGAAACGGCATGACTTTTTCAAGAGTGCCATGCCCGAAGGTT
ATGTACAGGAACGCACTATATCTTTCAAAGATGACGGGACCTACAAGACGCGAGCTGAAGTCAAGTTTGA
AGGTGATACCCTTGTTAATCGTATCGAGTTAAAGGGTATTGATTTTAAAGAAGATGGAAACATTCTTGGA
CACAAACTCGAGTACAACTTTAACTCACACAATGTATACATCACGGCAGACAAACAAAAGAATGGAATCA
AAGCTAACTTCAAAATTCGCCACAACGTTGAAGATGGTTCCGTTCAACTAGCAGACCATTATCAACAAAA
TACTCCAATTGGCGATGGCCCTGTCCTTTTACCAGACAACCATTACCTGTCGACACAATCTGTCCTTTCG
AAAGATCCCAACGAAAAGCGTGACCACATGGTCCTTCTTGAGTTTGTAACTGCTGCTGGGATTACACATG
GCATGGATGAGCTCTACAAATAAGCGGCCGCTACGTAAATTCCGCCCCCCCCCCCCCTCTCCCTCCCCCC
CCCCTAACGTTACTGGCCGAAGCCGCTTGGAATAAGGCCGGTGTGCGTTTGTCTATATGTTATTTTCCAC
CATATTGCCGTCTTTTGGCAATGTGAGGGCCCGGAAACCTGGCCCTGTCTTCTTGACGAGCATTCCTAGG
GGTCTTTCCCCTCTCGCCAAAGGAATGCAAGGTCTGTTGAATGTCGTGAAGGAAGCAGTTCCTCTGGAAG
CTTCTTGAAGACAAACAACGTCTGTAGCGACCCTTTGCAGGCAGCGGAACCCCCCACCTGGCGACAGGTG
CCTCTGCGGCCAAAAGCCACGTGTATAAGATACACCTGCAAAGGCGGCACAACCCCAGTGCCACGTTGTG
AGTTGGATAGTTGTGGAAAGAGTCAAATGGCTCTCCTCAAGCGTATTCAACAAGGGGCTGAAGGATGCCC
AGAAGGTACCCCATTGTATGGGATCTGATCTGGGGCCTCGGTGCACATGCTTTACATGTGTTTAGTCGAG
GTTAAAAAAACGTCTAGGCCCCCCGAACCACGGGGACGTGGTTTTCCTTTGAAAAACACGATGATAATAT
GGCCACAACCATGATGAGCAAGGGCGAGGAGGATAACATGGCCATCATCAAGGAGTTCATGCGCTTCAAG
GTGCACATGGAGGGCTCCGTGAACGGCCACGAGTTCGAGATCGAGGGCGAGGGCGAGGGCCGCCCCTACG
AGGGCACCCAGACCGCCAAGCTGAAGGTGACCAAGGGTGGCCCCCTGCCCTTCGCCTGGGACATCCTGTC
CCCTCAGTTCATGTACGGCTCCAAGGCCTACGTGAAGCACCCCGCCGACATCCCCGACTACTTGAAGCTG
TCCTTCCCCGAGGGCTTCAAGTGGGAGCGCGTGATGAACTTCGAGGACGGCGGCGTGGTGACCGTGACCC
AGGACTCCTCCCTGCAGGACGGCGAGTTCATCTACAAGGTGAAGCTGCGCGGCACCAACTTCCCCTCCGA
CGGCCCCGTAATGCAGAAGAAGACCATGGGCTGGGAGGCCTCCTCCGAGCGGATGTACCCCGAGGACGGC
GCCCTGAAGGGCGAGATCAAGCAGAGGCTGAAGCTGAAGGACGGCGGCCACTACGACGCTGAGGTCAAGA
CCACCTACAAGGCCAAGAAGCCCGTGCAGCTGCCCGGCGCCTACAACGTCAACATCAAGTTGGACATCAC
CTCCCACAACGAGGACTACACCATCGTGGAACAGTACGAACGCGCCGAGGGCCGCCACTCCACCGGCGGC
ATGGACGAGCTGTACAAGTAAGTCGACGATAAAATAAAAGATTTTATTTAGTCTCCAGAAAAAGGGGGGA
ATGAAAGACCCCACCTGTAGGTTTGGCAAGCTAGCTTAAGTAACGCCATTTTGCAAGGCATGGAAAAATA
CATAACTGAGAATAGAGAAGTTCAGATCAAGGTCAGGAACAGATGGAACAGCTGAATATGGGCCAAACAG
GATATCTGTGGTAAGCAGTTCCTGCCCCGGCTCAGGGCCAAGAACAGATGGAACAGCTGAATATGGGCCA
AACAGGATATCTGTGGTAAGCAGTTCCTGCCCCGGCTCAGGGCCAAGAACAGATGGTCCCCAGATGCGGT
CCAGCCCTCAGCAGTTTCTAGAGAACCATCAGATGTTTCCAGGGTGCCCCAAGGACCTGAAATGACCCTG
TGCCTTATTTGAACTAACCAATCAGTTCGCTTCTCGCTTCTGTTCGCGCGCTTCTGCTCCCCGAGCTCAA
TAAAAGAGCCCACAACCCCTCACTCGGGGCGCCAGTCCTCCGATTGACTGAGTCGCCCGGGTACCCGTGT
ATCCAATAAACCCTCTTGCAGTTGCATCCGACTTGTGGTCTCGCTGTTCCTTGGGAGGGTCTCCTCTGAG
TGATTGACTACCCGTCAGCGGGGGTCTTTCACATGCAGCATGTATCAAAATTAATTTGGTTTTTTTTCTT
AAGTATTTACATTAAATGGCCATAGTTGCATTAATGAATCGGCCAACGCGCGGGGAGAGGCGGTTTGCGT
ATTGGGCGCTCTTCCGCTTCCTCGCTCACTGACTCGCTGCGCTCGGTCGTTCGGCTGCGGCGAGCGGTAT
CAGCTCACTCAAAGGCGGTAATACGGTTATCCACAGAATCAGGGGATAACGCAGGAAAGAACATGTGAGC
AAAAGGCCAGCAAAAGGCCAGGAACCGTAAAAAGGCCGCGTTGCTGGCGTTTTTCCATAGGCTCCGCCCC
CCTGACGAGCATCACAAAAATCGACGCTCAAGTCAGAGGTGGCGAAACCCGACAGGACTATAAAGATACC
AGGCGTTTCCCCCTGGAAGCTCCCTCGTGCGCTCTCCTGTTCCGACCCTGCCGCTTACCGGATACCTGTC
CGCCTTTCTCCCTTCGGGAAGCGTGGCGCTTTCTCATAGCTCACGCTGTAGGTATCTCAGTTCGGTGTAG
GTCGTTCGCTCCAAGCTGGGCTGTGTGCACGAACCCCCCGTTCAGCCCGACCGCTGCGCCTTATCCGGTA
ACTATCGTCTTGAGTCCAACCCGGTAAGACACGACTTATCGCCACTGGCAGCAGCCACTGGTAACAGGAT
TAGCAGAGCGAGGTATGTAGGCGGTGCTACAGAGTTCTTGAAGTGGTGGCCTAACTACGGCTACACTAGA
AGAACAGTATTTGGTATCTGCGCTCTGCTGAAGCCAGTTACCTTCGGAAAAAGAGTTGGTAGCTCTTGAT
CCGGCAAACAAACCACCGCTGGTAGCGGTGGTTTTTTTGTTTGCAAGCAGCAGATTACGCGCAGAAAAAA
AGGATCTCAAGAAGATCCTTTGATCTTTTCTACGGGGTCTGACGCTCAGTGGAACGAAAACTCACGTTAA
GGGATTTTGGTCATGAGACAATAACCCTGATAAATGCTTCAATAATATTGAAAAAGGAAGAGTATGAGTA
TTCAACATTTCCGTGTCGCCCTTATTCCCTTTTTTGCGGCATTTTGCCTTCCTGTTTTTGCTCACCCAGA
AACGCTGGTGAAAGTAAAAGATGCTGAAGATCAGTTGGGTGCACGAGTGGGTTACATCGAACTGGATCTC
AACAGCGGTAAGATCCTTGAGAGTTTTCGCCCCGAAGAACGTTTTCCAATGATGAGCACTTTTAAAGTTC
TGCTATGTGGCGCGGTATTATCCCGTATTGACGCCGGGCAAGAGCAACTCGGTCGCCGCATACACTATTC
TCAGAATGACTTGGTTGAGTACTCACCAGTCACAGAAAAGCATCTTACGGATGGCATGACAGTAAGAGAA
TTATGCAGTGCTGCCATAACCATGAGTGATAACACTGCGGCCAACTTACTTCTGACAACGATCGGAGGAC
CGAAGGAGCTAACCGCTTTTTTGCACAACATGGGGGATCATGTAACTCGCCTTGATCGTTGGGAACCGGA
GCTGAATGAAGCCATACCAAACGACGAGCGTGACACCACGATGCCTGTAGCAATGGCAACAACGTTGCGC
AAACTATTAACTGGCGAACTACTTACTCTAGCTTCCCGGCAACAATTAATAGACTGGATGGAGGCGGATA
AAGTTGCAGGACCACTTCTGCGCTCGGCCCTTCCGGCTGGCTGGTTTATTGCTGATAAATCTGGAGCCGG
TGAGCGTGGGTCTCGCGGTATCATTGCAGCACTGGGGCCAGATGGTAAGCCCTCCCGTATCGTAGTTATC
TACACGACGGGGAGTCAGGCAACTATGGATGAACGAAATAGACAGATCGCTGAGATAGGTGCCTCACTGA
TTAAGCATTGGTAACTGTCAGACCAAGTTTACTCATATATACTTTAGATTGATTTGCGGCCGGCCGCAAA
AGGATCTAGGTGAAGATCCTTTTTGATAATCTCATGAGCGGATACATATTTGAATGTATTTAGAAAAATA
AACAAATAGGGGTTCCGCGCACATTTCCCCGAAAAGTGCCACCAGCTTTGCTCTTAGGAGTTTCCTAATA
CATCCCAAACTCAAATATATAAAGCATTTGACTTGTTCTATGCCCTAGGGGGCGGGGGGAAGCTAAGCCA
GCTTTTTTTAACATTTAAAATGTTAATTCCATTTTAAATGCACAGATGTTTTTATTTCATAAGGGTTTCA
ATGTGCATGAATGCTGCAATATTCCTGTTACCAAAGCTAGTATAAATAAAAATAGATAAACGTGGAAATT
ACTTAGAGTTTCTGTCATTAACGTTTCCTTCCTCAGTTGACAACATAAATGCGCTGCTGAGAAGCCAGTT
TGCATCTG
Features (pLannotate 1.2.2; 16 found; start..end, strand, type, name):
     78..669     +  LTR            LTR: long terminal repeat from Moloney murine leukemia virus
    732..1089    +  misc_feature   MMLV Ψ: packaging signal of Moloney murine leukemia virus (MMLV)
   1154..1570    +  CDS            gag (truncated): truncated Moloney murine leukemia virus (MMLV) gag gene lacking the start codon
   1580..1954    +  misc_feature   pol region: Moloney murine leukemia virus (MMLV) pol region containing the splice acceptor site
   1969..2292    +  CDS            DD: destabilization domain that can be stabilized by Shield1 in the ProteoTuner™ system L106P mutant of FKBP12
   2299..2517    +  CDS            ubiquitin-K0: human ubiquitin variant in which all of the lysines have been mutated to arginine also known as ubiquitin-KO
   2530..3240    +  CDS            Superfolder GFP: Superfolder GFP is a basic (constitutively fluorescent) green fluorescent protein published in 2005, derived from Aequorea victoria. It is reported to be a very rapidly-maturing weak dimer.
   3385..3847    +  misc_feature   IRES: internal ribosome entry site (IRES) of the encephalomyocarditis virus (EMCV)
   3861..4568    +  CDS            mCherry: mCherry is a basic (constitutively fluorescent) red fluorescent protein published in 2004, derived from Discosoma sp.. It is reported to be a very rapidly-maturing monomer with low acid sensitivity.
   4620..4741    +  LTR            3' LTR (ΔU3) (fragment): self-inactivating 3' long terminal repeat (LTR) from Moloney murine leukemia virus
   4742..5211    +  LTR            LTR: long terminal repeat from Moloney murine leukemia virus
   5277..5329    -  CDS            lacI (fragment): lac repressor; lacI; The lac repressor binds to the lac operator to inhibit transcription in E. coli. This inhibition can be relieved by adding lactose or isopropyl-β-D-thiogalactopyranoside (IPTG).
   5512..6100    -  rep_origin     ori: high-copy-number ColE1/pMB1/pBR322/pUC origin of replication
   6171..6223    +  promoter       AmpR promoter (fragment): bla
   6224..7084    +  CDS            AmpR: β-lactamase; bla; confers resistance to ampicillin, carbenicillin, and related antibiotics
   7170..7229    -  promoter       AmpR promoter (fragment): bla
