[The description below was written by a language model from this plasmid's Addgene catalogue record and pLannotate feature annotations shown in this document.]
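Description:
pBMN-FKBP DD(L106P)-UbK0G75S-sfGFP is a Moloney murine leukemia virus–based retroviral expression vector of roughly 7.5 kb, built on the pBMN backbone for delivering a ligand-regulated reporter into mammalian cells. In bacteria it is maintained through a high-copy ColE1/pUC-type origin and selected with ampicillin via the β-lactamase gene. The repeated LTR sequences make it prone to recombination and loss of the insert. The viral portion comprises a 5′ LTR, the MMLV Ψ packaging signal, a truncated gag segment lacking its start codon, a pol-derived region carrying the splice acceptor, and 3′ LTR sequences. No separate internal promoter is annotated, so transcription of the payload presumably comes from the 5′ LTR.

The payload is a single open reading frame in which the human FKBP12 L106P destabilizing domain is fused to a ubiquitin variant and then to superfolder GFP. The destabilizing domain targets the fused protein for degradation unless it is stabilized by the ligand Shield1. The ubiquitin moiety has all lysines changed to arginine (K0), which prevents chain building on it, and it also carries a G75S substitution near its C terminus. In a design of this kind, cleavage after ubiquitin would be expected to release the downstream protein in native or near-native form, in line with the associated publication's theme of conditional control of protein stability. The record does not spell out the specific effect of G75S. Downstream, an EMCV IRES drives mCherry from the same transcript, giving a constitutive red marker for transduction and for normalizing the regulated sfGFP signal. The stated purpose is expression of LIBRON constructs.
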