Addgene plasmid #170157: pBMN-FKBP DD(L106P)-UbK0G75S-sfGFP
Purpose: Expression for LIBRON constructs
Depositing lab: Thomas Wandless. Depositing organization: Stanford University. Publication: A Method for Conditional Regulation of Protein Stability in Native or Near-Native Form. Miyamae Y, Chen LC, Utsugi Y, Farrants H, Wandless TJ. Cell Chem Biol. 2020 Dec 17;27(12):1573-1581.e3. doi: 10.1016/j.chembiol.2020.09.004. Epub 2020 Oct 1. PubMed 33007216.
Backbone
  Vector backbone: pBMN
  Total vector size (bp): 7547
  Vector type: Retroviral
Growth in bacteria
  Bacterial resistance: Ampicillin, 100 μg/mL
  Growth temperature: 30°C
  Growth strain: NEB Stable
  Growth instructions: Culture at 30C to prevent recombination of LTR and lost insert. Takes >20 hours to get good culture at 30C.
  Copy number: Unknown
Gene/Insert
  Gene/Insert name: FKBP DD (L106P)-UbK0G75S
  Species: H. sapiens (human)
  Insert size (bp): 567
  Mutation: change all lysin residues of ubiquitin to Arg, G75 was substituted to Ser
  Tag / fusion protein: sfGFP (C terminal on insert)
  Cloning method: Restriction Enzyme; 5′ cloning site BamHI (unknown if destroyed); 3′ cloning site NsiI (unknown if destroyed)
  Sequencing primers: 5′ pBMN 5'
Terms and licenses: Academic/Nonprofit Terms; Industry Terms: Not Available to Industry
How to cite: pBMN-FKBP DD(L106P)-UbK0G75S-sfGFP was a gift from Thomas Wandless (Addgene plasmid # 170157 ; http://n2t.net/addgene:170157 ; RRID:Addgene_170157)
